>Addgene plasmid #61768 | pC-SUR-YR | addgene full sequence | sequence record 442790 | Addgene NGS Result
GGTGATTTTGTGCCGAGCTGCCGGTCGGGGAGCTGTTGGCTGGCTGGTGGCAGGATATATTGTGGTGTAA
ACAAATTGACGCTTAGACAACTTAATAACACATTGCGGACGTTTTTAATGTACTGAATTAACGCCGAATT
AATTCCTAGGCCACCATGTTGGGCCCGGCGCGCCGAATTCGAGCTCGGTACCCAACTGATATTGAAGGAG
GTCGACGTGCCAACGCCACAGTGCCCCACATCTCCCGGCTGGATTCACCGTTGAGCGGGGATTGTGTGGA
GGGACTTGGTCGAAAATTTGTGAACCTCCGATGGCGGCAAACATGACTCCACGATTCACAGCCCAAAGGC
CTGGCCCTGCTTCAATTGTCATCGTCTGACAGGTCCAGGAAAAATAGTTAGCTGGAGGCTCGTTACTTTT
TTTTCCCGCTTCAACGGCCAAGCAAGCAAGCTCATCGTCTCTCGTTCTTTTCTCCATTATTGACGACTGA
GAACAGATTCGAAATGCTTCGTACTGTTGGCCGCAAAGCCCTGAGGGGCTCATCCAAGGGATGTTCACGA
ACCATCTCGACTCTCAAGCCCGCCACGGCAACTATTGCCAAGCCCGGCAGCAGGACCCTTTCGACGCCAG
CGACGGCAACAGCAACGTAAGTCAGAATCACGAGCGAGCGAACAAACAGGCAGAGTTACAAACGCCATCA
CTACGCCTTGTCTTTTCGTCTCTGTTACGTGTCGCCACCCCCATGCGAGCTACACGTCTGCGCCTGAAGT
CACAAGGCTTGCAATTTCATGACGATGAACAACACTGACACTTCTGTTACAGAGCACCTCGAACTAAGCC
CAGCGCCAGCTTCAATGCTCGCCGCGATCCCCAGCCTCTGGTCAACCCTCGCTCAGGTGAGGCAGACGAA
TCGTAAGTTGCGCCAACACCGCTCCTACACCGCCAAGACCCATACCGCCGTCGCATTTGGACAAGCACAA
GACTGATTTGACCGTGGCATAGATTCATTGGCAAGACGGGAGGAGAGATTTTCCACGAGATGATGCTGAG
GCAAAACGTCAAGCATATCTGTAAGCGTCTAATTCTACAAATTCCTACCCTCGATTTCAACCACATATTC
AACCACATATTCTGACACATGAGTCACAGTCGGTTACCCTGGCGGTGCTATCCTTCCCGTGTTCGACGCG
ATCTACAACTCGAAGCACATCGACTTTGTTCTGCCCAAGCATGAGCAAGGCGCCGGCCACATGGCAGAGG
GCTATGCTCGCGCTTCAGGCAAACCCGGCGTTGTTCTCGTCACCTCCGGCCCCGGTGCCACAAATGTCAT
CACTCCCATGGCCGACGCTCTTGCCGACGGTACACCTCTGGTTGTATTCTCAGGACAGGTTGTTACCTCT
GATATTGGAAGCGACGCCTTCCAGGAGGCCGACGTCATAGGCATCTCCCGGTCTTGCACCAAGTGGAACG
TCATGGTTAAGAGCGCTGACGAGCTCCCGAGGAGAATTAACGAGGCCTTTGAGATTGCCACCAGTGGGCG
ACCTGGGCCTGTCTTGGTCGATCTGCCCAAGGACGTCACGGCTAGTGTGCTGAGGAGGGCTATCCCCACC
GAGACCTCGATTCCCTCTATTAGCGCAGCAGCACGGGCTGTCCAAGAGGCAGGCCGAAAGCAGCTTGAGC
ACTCCATCAAACGCGTAGCCGATCTCGTCAACATTGCCAAGAAGCCCGTCATATATGCCGGCCAAGGTGT
CATTTTGTCGGAAGGCGGCGTTGAACTTCTCAAGGCGCTTGCCGACAAGGCCTCGATTCCTGTCACCACC
ACTCTGCATGGTCTGGGAGCCTTTGACGAGCTCGACGAGAAGGCACTGCACATGCTTGGTATGCACGGTT
CGGCTTATGCCAACATGTCCATGCAAGAGGCCGATTTGATCATTGCCCTTGGTGGCCGCTTCGATGACCG
TGTCACTGGCAGCATCCCCAAATTTGCTCCTGCCGCCAAGCTAGCTGCTGCTGAAGGACGCGGAGGTATT
GTCCACTTCGAGATTATGCCCAAGAACATCAACAAGGTCGTCCAAGCAACAGAGGCCATTGAGGGCGACG
TTGCTTCGAACTTGAAGCTGTTGCTCCCCAAGATTGAACAACGATCCATGACCGATCGCAAGGAGTGGTT
CGACCAGATCAAGGAGTGGAAGGAGAAGTGGCCTCTGTCACATTATGAGAGGGCCGAGCGTAGTGGTCTC
ATCAAGCCTCAGACTCTGATCGAGGAGCTGAGCAACCTGACTGCTGACCGCAAGGACATGACCTACATCA
CAACCGGTGTTGGCCAGCACCAAATGTGGACAGCACAACATTTCAGGTGGAGGCACCCACGGTCCATGAT
CACCTCTGGCGGTTTGGGAACCATGGGATATGGTCTGCCGGCAGCGATTGGCGCCAAGGTTGCTAGGCCA
GATGCTTTGGTCATTGACATCGACGGCGACGCATCGTTCAACATGACTCTGACAGAGCTTTCGACGGCGG
CACAGTTCAACATTGGCGTCAAGGTCATTGTCTTGAACAACGAGGAGCAGGGAATGGTGACCCAATGGCA
GAACTTGTTCTACGAGGACCGCTACTCACATACACACCAGCGCAACCCAGACTTCATGAAGCTCGCCGAT
GCAATGGACGTTCAACATCGCCGTGTTTCGAAGCCTGACGATGTCGTTGATGCTCTGACGTGGCTGATCA
ACACCGACGGCCCCGCTCTGCTTGAGGTGATGACTGATAAGAAGGTTCCTGTTCTGCCCATGGTGCCCGG
AGGTAACGGCCTGCACGAGTTCATCACGTTTGATGCCAGTAAGTAATATATCCAATGCACTCCTGTGGCC
CATTTTGAGCCTTGGGTATGATTCTAGTTCAACTTGCTAACCAGTGCATCAACTCGTATAGGCAAGGATA
AGCAACGGAGAGAGCTGATGCGCGCGAGGACGAATGGCCTGCACGGTTAAGTTGATAATGGGAATTGATT
ATTGCACGGGAATTGCATGCTCTCACGTCGACAGTAGATGCCGACCGGGAACCAGTTGGGGATCCTCTAG
AGTCGACCTGCAGGCATGCAAGCTTTAAGAGGAGTCCACCATGGTAGATCTGACTAGTGTTAACGCTAGC
CACCACCACCACCACCACGTGTGAATTACAGGTGACCAGCTCGAATTTCCCCGATCGTTCAAACATTTGG
CAATAAAGTTTCTTAAGATTGAATCCTGTTGCCGGTCTTGCGATGATTATCATATAATTTCTGTTGAATT
ACGTTAAGCATGTAATAATTAACATGTAATGCATGACGTTATTTATGAGATGGGTTTTTATGATTAGAGT
CCCGCAATTATACATTTAATACGCGATAGAAAACAAAATATAGCGCGCAAACTAGGATAAATTATCGCGC
GCGGTGTCATCTATGTTACTAGATCGGGAATTAAACTATCAGTGTTTGACAGGATATATTGGCGGGTAAA
CCTAAGAGAAAAGAGCGTTTATTAGAATAATCGGATATTTAAAAGGGCGTGAAAAGGTTTATCCGTTCGT
CCATTTGTATGTGCATGCCAACCACAGGGTTCCCCTCGGGATCAAAGTACTTTGATCCAACCCCTCCGCT
GCTATAGTGCAGTCGGCTTCTGACGTTCAGTGCAGCCGTCTTCTGAAAACGACATGTCGCACAAGTCCTA
AGTTACGCGACAGGCTGCCGCCCTGCCCTTTTCCTGGCGTTTTCTTGTCGCGTGTTTTAGTCGCATAAAG
TAGAATACTTGCGACTAGAACCGGAGACATTACGCCATGAACAAGAGCGCCGCCGCTGGCCTGCTGGGCT
ATGCCCGCGTCAGCACCGACGACCAGGACTTGACCAACCAACGGGCCGAACTGCACGCGGCCGGCTGCAC
CAAGCTGTTTTCCGAGAAGATCACCGGCACCAGGCGCGACCGCCCGGAGCTGGCCAGGATGCTTGACCAC
CTACGCCCTGGCGACGTTGTGACAGTGACCAGGCTAGACCGCCTGGCCCGCAGCACCCGCGACCTACTGG
ACATTGCCGAGCGCATCCAGGAGGCCGGCGCGGGCCTGCGTAGCCTGGCAGAGCCGTGGGCCGACACCAC
CACGCCGGCCGGCCGCATGGTGTTGACCGTGTTCGCCGGCATTGCCGAGTTCGAGCGTTCCCTAATCATC
GACCGCACCCGGAGCGGGCGCGAGGCCGCCAAGGCCCGAGGCGTGAAGTTTGGCCCCCGCCCTACCCTCA
CCCCGGCACAGATCGCGCACGCCCGCGAGCTGATCGACCAGGAAGGCCGCACCGTGAAAGAGGCGGCTGC
ACTGCTTGGCGTGCATCGCTCGACCCTGTACCGCGCACTTGAGCGCAGCGAGGAAGTGACGCCCACCGAG
GCCAGGCGGCGCGGTGCCTTCCGTGAGGACGCATTGACCGAGGCCGACGCCCTGGCGGCCGCCGAGAATG
AACGCCAAGAGGAACAAGCATGAAACCGCACCAGGACGGCCAGGACGAACCGTTTTTCATTACCGAAGAG
ATCGAGGCGGAGATGATCGCGGCCGGGTACGTGTTCGAGCCGCCCGCGCACGTCTCAACCGTGCGGCTGC
ATGAAATCCTGGCCGGTTTGTCTGATGCCAAGCTGGCGGCCTGGCCGGCCAGCTTGGCCGCTGAAGAAAC
CGAGCGCCGCCGTCTAAAAAGGTGATGTGTATTTGAGTAAAACAGCTTGCGTCATGCGGTCGCTGCGTAT
ATGATGCGATGAGTAAATAAACAAATACGCAAGGGGAACGCATGAAGGTTATCGCTGTACTTAACCAGAA
AGGCGGGTCAGGCAAGACGACCATCGCAACCCATCTAGCCCGCGCCCTGCAACTCGCCGGGGCCGATGTT
CTGTTAGTCGATTCCGATCCCCAGGGCAGTGCCCGCGATTGGGCGGCCGTGCGGGAAGATCAACCGCTAA
CCGTTGTCGGCATCGACCGCCCGACGATTGACCGCGACGTGAAGGCCATCGGCCGGCGCGACTTCGTAGT
GATCGACGGAGCGCCCCAGGCGGCGGACTTGGCTGTGTCCGCGATCAAGGCAGCCGACTTCGTGCTGATT
CCGGTGCAGCCAAGCCCTTACGACATATGGGCCACCGCCGACCTGGTGGAGCTGGTTAAGCAGCGCATTG
AGGTCACGGATGGAAGGCTACAAGCGGCCTTTGTCGTGTCGCGGGCGATCAAAGGCACGCGCATCGGCGG
TGAGGTTGCCGAGGCGCTGGCCGGGTACGAGCTGCCCATTCTTGAGTCCCGTATCACGCAGCGCGTGAGC
TACCCAGGCACTGCCGCCGCCGGCACAACCGTTCTTGAATCAGAACCCGAGGGCGACGCTGCCCGCGAGG
TCCAGGCGCTGGCCGCTGAAATTAAATCAAAACTCATTTGAGTTAATGAGGTAAAGAGAAAATGAGCAAA
AGCACAAACACGCTAAGTGCCGGCCGTCCGAGCGCACGCAGCAGCAAGGCTGCAACGTTGGCCAGCCTGG
CAGACACGCCAGCCATGAAGCGGGTCAACTTTCAGTTGCCGGCGGAGGATCACACCAAGCTGAAGATGTA
CGCGGTACGCCAAGGCAAGACCATTACCGAGCTGCTATCTGAATACATCGCGCAGCTACCAGAGTAAATG
AGCAAATGAATAAATGAGTAGATGAATTTTAGCGGCTAAAGGAGGCGGCATGGAAAATCAAGAACAACCA
GGCACCGACGCCGTGGAATGCCCCATGTGTGGAGGAACGGGCGGTTGGCCAGGCGTAAGCGGCTGGGTTG
CCTGCCGGCCCTGCAATGGCACTGGAACCCCCAAGCCCGAGGAATCGGCGTGAGCGGTCGCAAACCATCC
GGCCCGGTACAAATCGGCGCGGCGCTGGGTGATGACCTGGTGGAGAAGTTGAAGGCCGCGCAGGCCGCCC
AGCGGCAACGCATCGAGGCAGAAGCACGCCCCGGTGAATCGTGGCAAGCGGCCGCTGATCGAATCCGCAA
AGAATCCCGGCAACCGCCGGCAGCCGGTGCGCCGTCGATTAGGAAGCCGCCCAAGGGCGACGAGCAACCA
GATTTTTTCGTTCCGATGCTCTATGACGTGGGCACCCGCGATAGTCGCAGCATCATGGACGTGGCCGTTT
TCCGTCTGTCGAAGCGTGACCGACGAGCTGGCGAGGTGATCCGCTACGAGCTTCCAGACGGGCACGTAGA
GGTTTCCGCAGGGCCGGCCGGCATGGCCAGTGTGTGGGATTACGACCTGGTACTGATGGCGGTTTCCCAT
CTAACCGAATCCATGAACCGATACCGGGAAGGGAAGGGAGACAAGCCCGGCCGCGTGTTCCGTCCACACG
TTGCGGACGTACTCAAGTTCTGCCGGCGAGCCGATGGCGGAAAGCAGAAAGACGACCTGGTAGAAACCTG
CATTCGGTTAAACACCACGCACGTTGCCATGCAGCGTACGAAGAAGGCCAAGAACGGCCGCCTGGTGACG
GTATCCGAGGGTGAAGCCTTGATTAGCCGCTACAAGATCGTAAAGAGCGAAACCGGGCGGCCGGAGTACA
TCGAGATCGAGCTAGCTGATTGGATGTACCGCGAGATCACAGAAGGCAAGAACCCGGACGTGCTGACGGT
TCACCCCGATTACTTTTTGATCGATCCCGGCATCGGCCGTTTTCTCTACCGCCTGGCACGCCGCGCCGCA
GGCAAGGCAGAAGCCAGATGGTTGTTCAAGACGATCTACGAACGCAGTGGCAGCGCCGGAGAGTTCAAGA
AGTTCTGTTTCACCGTGCGCAAGCTGATCGGGTCAAATGACCTGCCGGAGTACGATTTGAAGGAGGAGGC
GGGGCAGGCTGGCCCGATCCTAGTCATGCGCTACCGCAACCTGATCGAGGGCGAAGCATCCGCCGGTTCC
TAATGTACGGAGCAGATGCTAGGGCAAATTGCCCTAGCAGGGGAAAAAGGTCGAAAAGGTCTCTTTCCTG
TGGATAGCACGTACATTGGGAACCCAAAGCCGTACATTGGGAACCGGAACCCGTACATTGGGAACCCAAA
GCCGTACATTGGGAACCGGTCACACATGTAAGTGACTGATATAAAAGAGAAAAAAGGCGATTTTTCCGCC
TAAAACTCTTTAAAACTTATTAAAACTCTTAAAACCCGCCTGGCCTGTGCATAACTGTCTGGCCAGCGCA
CAGCCGAAGAGCTGCAAAAAGCGCCTACCCTTCGGTCGCTGCGCTCCCTACGCCCCGCCGCTTCGCGTCG
GCCTATCGCGGCCGCTGGCCGCTCAAAAATGGCTGGCCTACGGCCAGGCAATCTACCAGGGCGCGGACAA
GCCGCGCCGTCGCCACTCGACCGCCGGCGCCCACATCAAGGCACCCTGCCTCGCGCGTTTCGGTGATGAC
GGTGAAAACCTCTGACACATGCAGCTCCCGGAGACGGTCACAGCTTGTCTGTAAGCGGATGCCGGGAGCA
GACAAGCCCGTCAGGGCGCGTCAGCGGGTGTTGGCGGGTGTCGGGGCGCAGCCATGACCCAGTCACGTAG
CGATAGCGGAGTGTATACTGGCTTAACTATGCGGCATCAGAGCAGATTGTACTGAGAGTGCACCATATGC
GGTGTGAAATACCGCACAGATGCGTAAGGAGAAAATACCGCATCAGGCGCTCTTCCGCTTCCTCGCTCAC
TGACTCGCTGCGCTCGGTCGTTCGGCTGCGGCGAGCGGTATCAGCTCACTCAAAGGCGGTAATACGGTTA
TCCACAGAATCAGGGGATAACGCAGGAAAGAACATGTGAGCAAAAGGCCAGCAAAAGGCCAGGAACCGTA
AAAAGGCCGCGTTGCTGGCGTTTTTCCATAGGCTCCGCCCCCCTGACGAGCATCACAAAAATCGACGCTC
AAGTCAGAGGTGGCGAAACCCGACAGGACTATAAAGATACCAGGCGTTTCCCCCTGGAAGCTCCCTCGTG
CGCTCTCCTGTTCCGACCCTGCCGCTTACCGGATACCTGTCCGCCTTTCTCCCTTCGGGAAGCGTGGCGC
TTTCTCATAGCTCACGCTGTAGGTATCTCAGTTCGGTGTAGGTCGTTCGCTCCAAGCTGGGCTGTGTGCA
CGAACCCCCCGTTCAGCCCGACCGCTGCGCCTTATCCGGTAACTATCGTCTTGAGTCCAACCCGGTAAGA
CACGACTTATCGCCACTGGCAGCAGCCACTGGTAACAGGATTAGCAGAGCGAGGTATGTAGGCGGTGCTA
CAGAGTTCTTGAAGTGGTGGCCTAACTACGGCTACACTAGAAGGACAGTATTTGGTATCTGCGCTCTGCT
GAAGCCAGTTACCTTCGGAAAAAGAGTTGGTAGCTCTTGATCCGGCAAACAAACCACCGCTGGTAGCGGT
GGTTTTTTTGTTTGCAAGCAGCAGATTACGCGCAGAAAAAAAGGATCTCAAGAAGATCCTTTGATCTTTT
CTACGGGGTCTGACGCTCAGTGGAACGAAAACTCACGTTAAGGGCTGATGAATCCCCTAATGATTTTGGT
AAAAATCATTAAGTTAAGGTGGATACACATCTTGTCATATGATCAAATGGTTTCGCGAAAAATCAATAAT
CAGACAACAAGATGTGCGAACTCGATATTTTACACGACTCTCTTTACCAATTCTGCCCCGAATTACACTT
AAAACGACTCAACAGCTTAACGTTGGCTTGCCACGCCTTACTTGACTGTAAAACTCTCACTCTTACCGAA
CTTGGCCGTAACCTGCCAACCAAAGCGAGAACAAAACATAACATCAAACGAATCGACCGATTGTTAGGTA
ATCGTCACCTCCACAAAGAGCGACTCGCTGTATACCGTTGGCATGCTAGCTTTATCTGTTCGGGCAATAC
GATGCCCATTGTACTTGTTGACTGGTCTGATATTCGTGAGCAAAAACGACTTATGGTATTGCGAGCTTCA
GTCGCACTACACGGTCGTTCTGTTACTCTTTATGAGAAAGCGTTCCCGCTTTCAGAGCAATGTTCAAAGA
AAGCTCATGACCAATTTCTAGCCGACCTTGCGAGCATTCTACCGAGTAACACCACACCGCTCATTGTCAG
TGATGCTGGCTTTAAAGTGCCATGGTATAAATCCGTTGAGAAGCTGGGTTGGTACTGGTTAAGTCGAGTA
AGAGGAAAAGTACAATATGCAGACCTAGGAGCGGAAAACTGGAAACCTATCAGCAACTTACATGATATGT
CATCTAGTCACTCAAAGACTTTAGGCTATAAGAGGCTGACTAAAAGCAATCCAATCTCATGCCAAATTCT
ATTGTATAAATCTCGCTCTAAAGGCCGAAAAAATCAGCGCTCGACACGGACTCATTGTCACCACCCGTCA
CCTAAAATCTACTCAGCGTCGGCAAAGGAGCCATGGGTTCTAGCAACTAACTTACCTGTTGAAATTCGAA
CACCCAAACAACTTGTTAATATCTATTCGAAGCGAATGCAGATTGAAGAAACCTTCCGAGACTTGAAAAG
TCCTGCCTACGGACTAGGCCTACGCCATAGCCGAACGAGCAGCTCAGAGCGTTTTGATATCATGCTGCTA
ATCGCCCTGATGCTTCAACTAACATGTTGGCTTGCGGGCGTTCATGCTCAGAAACAAGGTTGGGACAAGC
ACTTCCAGGCTAACACAGTCAGAAATCGAAACGTACTCTCAACAGTTCGCTTAGGCATGGAAGTTTTGCG
GCATTCTGGCTACACAATAACAAGGGAAGACTTACTCGTGGCTGCAACCCTACTAGCTCAAAATTTATTC
ACACATGGTTACGCTTTGGGGAAATTATGAGGGGATCTCTCAGCGTTAAGGGATTTTGGTCATGCATTCT
AGGTACTAAAACAATTCATCCAGTAAAATATAATATTTTATTTTCTCCCAATCAGGCTTGATCCCCAGTA
AGTCAAAAAATAGCTCGACATACTGTTCTTCCCCGATATCCTCCCTGATCGACCGGACGCAGAAGGCAAT
GTCATACCACTTGTCCGCCCTGCCGCTTCTCCCAAGATCAATAAAGCCACTTACTTTGCCATCTTTCACA
AAGATGTTGCTGTCTCCCAGGTCGCCGTGGGAAAAGACAAGTTCCTCTTCGGGCTTTTCCGTCTTTAAAA
AATCATACAGCTCGCGCGGATCTTTAAATGGAGTGTCTTCTTCCCAGTTTTCGCAATCCACATCGGCCAG
ATCGTTATTCAGTAAGTAATCCAATTCGGCTAAGCGGCTGTCTAAGCTATTCGTATAGGGACAATCCGAT
ATGTCGATGGAGTGAAAGAGCCTGATGCACTCCGCATACAGCTCGATAATCTTTTCAGGGCTTTGTTCAT
CTTCATACTCTTCCGAGCAAAGGACGCCATCGGCCTCACTCATGAGCAGATTGCTCCAGCCATCATGCCG
TTCAAAGTGCAGGACCTTTGGAACAGGCAGCTTTCCTTCCAGCCATAGCATCATGTCCTTTTCCCGTTCC
ACATCATAGGTGGTCCCTTTATACCGGCTGTCCGTCATTTTTAAATATAGGTTTTCATTTTCTCCCACCA
GCTTATATACCTTAGCAGGAGACATTCCTTCCGTATCTTTTACGCAGCGGTATTTTTCGATCAGTTTTTT
CAATTCCGGTGATATTCTCATTTTAGCCATTTATTATTTCCTTCCTCTTTTCTACAGTATTTAAAGATAC
CCCAAGAAGCTAATTATAACAAGACGAACTCCAATTCACTGTTCCTTGCATTCTAAAACCTTAAATACCA
GAAAACAGCTTTTTCAAAGTTGTTTTCAAAGTTGGCGTATAACATAGTATCGACGGAGCCGATTTTGAAA
CCGCGGTTAGTTTTGCTGGCCGCATCTTCTCAAATATGCTTCCCAGCCTGCTTTTCTGTAACGTTCACCC
TCTACCTTAGCATCCCTTCCCTTTGCAAATAGTCCTCTTCCAACAATAATAATGTCAGATCCTGTAGAGA
CCACATCATCCACGGTTCTATACTGTTGACCCAATGCGTCTCCCTTGTCATCTAAACCCACACCGGGTGT
CATAATCAACCAATCGTAACCTTCATCTCTTCCACCCATGTCTCTTTGAGCAATAAAGCCGATAACAAAA
TCTTTGTCGCTCTTCGCAATGTCAACAGTACCCTTAGTATATTCTCCAGTAGATAGGGAGCCCTTGCATG
ACAATTCTGCTAACATCAAAAGGCCTCTAGGTTCCTTTGTTACTTCTTCTGCCGCCTGCTTCAAACCGCT
AACAATACCTGGGCCCACCACACCGTGTGCATTCGTAATGTCTGCCCATTCTGCTATTCTGTATACACCC
GCAGAGTACTGCAATTTGACTGTATTACCAATGTCAGCAAATTTTCTGTCTTCGAAGAGTAAAAAATTGT
ACTTGGCGGATAATGCCTTTAGCGGCTTAACTGTGCCCTCCATGGAAAAATCAGTCAAGATATCCACATG
TGTTTTTAGTAAACAAATTTTGGGACCTAATGCTTCAACTAACTCCAGTAATTCCTTGGTGGTACGAACA
TCCAATGAAGCACACAAGTTTGTTTGCTTTTCGTGCATGATATTAAATAGCTTGGCAGCAACAGGACTAG
GATGAGTAGCAGCACGTTCCTTATATGTAGCTTTCGACATGATTTATCTTCGTTTCCTGCAGGTTTTTGT
TCTGTGCAGTTGGGTTAAGAATACTGGGCAATTTCATGTTTCTTCAACACTACATATGCGTATATATACC
AATCTAAGTCTGTGCTCCTTCCTTCGTTCTTCCTTCTGTTCGGAGATTACCGAATCAAAAAAATTTCAAG
GAAACCGAAATCAAAAAAAAGAATAAAAAAAAAATGATGAATTGAAAAGCTAGCTTATCGATGATAAGCT
GTCAAACATGAGAATTAATTCCACGGACTATAGACTATACCTAGTATACTCCGTCTACTGTACGATACAC
TTCCGCTCAGGTCCTTGTCCTTTAACGAGGCCTTACCACTCTTTTGTTACTCTATTGATCCAGCTCAGCA
AAGGCAGTGTGATCTAAGATTCTATTCGCGATGTAGTAAAACTAGCTAGACCGAGAAAGAGACTAGAAAT
GCAAAAGGCACTTCTACAATGGCTGCCATCATTATTATCCGATGTGACGCTGCAGCTTCTCAATGATATT
CGAATACGCTTTGAGGAGATACAGCCTAATATCCGACAAACTGTTTTACAGATTTACGATCGTACTTGTT
ACCCATCATTGAATTTTGAACATCCGAACCTGGGAGTTTTCCCTGAAACAGATAGTATATTTGAACCTGT
ATAATAATATATAGTCTAGCGCTTTACGGAAGACAATGTATGTATTTCGGTTCCTGGAGAAACTATTGCA
TCTATTGCATAGGTAATCTTGCACGTCGCATCCCCGGTTCATTTTCTGCGTTTCCATCTTGCACTTCAAT
AGCATATCTTTGTTAACGAAGCATCTGTGCTTCATTTTGTAGAACAAAAATGCAACGCGAGAGCGCTAAT
TTTTCAAACAAAGAATCTGAGCTGCATTTTTACAGAACAGAAATGCAACGCGAAAGCGCTATTTTACCAA
CGAAGAATCTGTGCTTCATTTTTGTAAAACAAAAATGCAACGCGAGAGCGCTAATTTTTCAAACAAAGAA
TCTGAGCTGCATTTTTACAGAACAGAAATGCAACGCGAGAGCGCTATTTTACCAACAAAGAATCTATACT
TCTTTTTTGTTCTACAAAAATGCATCCCGAGAGCGCTATTTTTCTAACAAAGCATCTTAGATTACTTTTT
TTCTCCTTTGTGCGCTCTATAATGCAGTCTCTTGATAACTTTTTGCACTGTAGGTCCGTTAAGGTTAGAA
GAAGGCTACTTTGGTGTCTATTTTCTCTTCCATAAAAAAAGCCTGACTCCACTTCCCGCGTTTACTGATT
ACTAGCGAAGCTGCGGGTGCATTTTTTCAAGATAAAGGCATCCCCGATTATATTCTATACCGATGTGGAT
TGCGCATACTTTGTGAACAGAAAGTGATAGCGTTGATGATTCTTCATTGGTCAGAAAATTATGAACGGTT
TCTTCTATTTTGTCTCTATATACTACGTATAGGAAATGTTTACATTTTCGTATTGTTTTCGATTCACTCT
ATGAATAGTTCTTACTACAATTTTTTTGTCTAAAGAGTAATACTAGAGATAAACATAAAAAATGTAGAGG
TCGAGTTTAGATGCAAGTTCAAGGAGCGAAAGGTGGATGGGTAGGTTATATAGGGATATAGCACAGAGAT
ATATAGCAAAGAGATACTTTTGAGCAATGTTTGTGGAAGCGCCGCGGTGATCACAGGCAGCAACGCTCTG
TCATCGTTACAATCAACATGCTACCCTCCGCGAGATCATCCGTGTTTCAAACCCGGCAGCTTAGTTGCCG
TTCTTCCGAATAGCATCGGTAACATGAGCAAAGTCTGCCGCCTTACAACGGCTCTCCCGCTGACGCCGTC
CCGGACTGATGGGCTGCCTGTATCGAGT
Features (pLannotate 1.2.2; 22 found; start..end, strand, type, name):
     48..72      +  misc_feature   LB T-DNA repeat: left border repeat from nopaline C58 T-DNA
    175..193     +  misc_feature   MCS (fragment): pUC18/19 multiple cloning site
   1152..2834    +  CDS            ILV2 (fragment): ILVB_YEAST - Also known as SMR1. Experimental evidence at protein level: Swiss-Prot protein existence level 1. From Saccharomyces cerevisiae (strain ATCC 204508 / S288c) (Baker's yeast).
   3068..3105    +  misc_feature   MCS (fragment): pUC18/19 multiple cloning site
   3150..3168    +  CDS            9xHis (fragment): 9xHis affinity tag
   3203..3455    +  terminator     NOS terminator: nopaline synthase terminator and poly(A) signal
   3477..3501    +  misc_feature   RB T-DNA repeat: right border repeat from nopaline C58 T-DNA
   3841..4242    +  CDS            Y4CG_SINFN (fragment): Protein inferred from homology: Swiss-Prot protein existence level 3. From Sinorhizobium fredii (strain NBRC 101917 / NGR234).
   4802..5431    +  CDS            pVS1 StaA: stability protein from the Pseudomonas plasmid pVS1 (Heeb et al., 2000)
   5860..6933    +  CDS            pVS1 RepA: replication protein from the Pseudomonas plasmid pVS1 (Heeb et al., 2000)
   6999..7193    +  rep_origin     pVS1 oriV: origin of replication for the Pseudomonas plasmid pVS1 (Heeb et al., 2000)
   7396..7435    +  CDS            rop (fragment): Rop protein, which maintains plasmids at low copy number; rop
   7537..7677    +  misc_feature   bom: basis of mobility region from pBR322
   7863..8451    -  rep_origin     ori: high-copy-number ColE1/pMB1/pBR322/pUC origin of replication
   8559..8628    -  ncRNA          RNA-OUT: Accession: RF00240 - RNA-OUT
   9876..10670   -  CDS            KanR: aminoglycoside phosphotransferase; aphA-3; confers resistance to kanamycin
  10857..11660   -  CDS            URA3: orotidine-5'-phosphate decarboxylase, required for uracil biosynthesis; S. cerevisiae URA3; yeast auxotrophic marker, counterselectable with 5-fluoroorotic acid (5-FOA)
  11661..11876   -  promoter       URA3 promoter: S. cerevisiae URA3
  11882..11905   -  promoter       tet promoter (fragment): E. coli promoter for tetracycline efflux protein gene
  11943..12071   +  CDS            RAF1 (fragment): RAF_YEAST - Experimental evidence at transcript level: Swiss-Prot protein existence level 2. Antagonizes transcriptional repression of recombinase FLP by REP1-REP2. May play a role in plasmid partitioning. From Saccharomyces cerevisiae (strain ATCC 204508 / S288c) (Baker's yeast).
  12064..12321   +  CDS            RAF1 (fragment): RAF_YEAST - Experimental evidence at transcript level: Swiss-Prot protein existence level 2. Antagonizes transcriptional repression of recombinase FLP by REP1-REP2. May play a role in plasmid partitioning. From Saccharomyces cerevisiae (strain ATCC 204508 / S288c) (Baker's yeast).
  12475..13341   -  rep_origin     2μ ori: yeast 2μ plasmid origin of replication
