>Addgene plasmid #61768 | pC-SUR-YR | analyzer sequence | sequence record 112554
TTAGAATAACGGATATTTAAAAGGGCGTGAAAAGGTTTATCCGTTCGTCCATTTGTATGTGCATGCCAAC
CACAGGGTTCCCCTCGGGATCAAAGTACTTTGATCCAACCCCTCCGCTGCTATAGTGCAGTCGGCTTCTG
ACGTTCAGTGCAGCCGTCTTCTGAAAACGACATGTCGCACAAGTCCTAAGTTACGCGACAGGCTGCCGCC
CTGCCCTTTTCCTGGCGTTTTCTTGTCGCGTGTTTTAGTCGCATAAAGTAGAATACTTGCGACTAGAACC
GGAGACATTACGCCATGAACAAGAGCGCCGCCGCTGGCCTGCTGGGCTATGCCCGCGTCAGCACCGACGA
CCAGGACTTGACCAACCAACGGGCCGAACTGCACGCGGCCGGCTGCACCAAGCTGTTTTCCGAGAAGATC
ACCGGCACCAGGCGCGACCGCCCGGAGCTGGCCAGGATGCTTGACCACCTACGCCCTGGCGACGTTGTGA
CAGTGACCAGGCTAGACCGCCTGGCCCGCAGCACCCGCGACCTACTGGACATTGCCGAGCGCATCCAGGA
GGCCGGCGCGGGCCTGCGTAGCCTGGCAGAGCCGTGGGCCGACACCACCACGCCGGCCGGCCGCATGGTG
TTGACCGTGTTCGCCGGCATTGCCGAGTTCGAGCGTTCCCTAATCATCGACCGCACCCGGAGCGGGCGCG
AGGCCGCCAAGGCCCGAGGCGTGAAGTTTGGCCCCCGCCCTACCCTCACCCCGGCACAGATCGCGCACGC
CCGCGAGCTGATCGACCAGGAAGGCCGCACCGTGAAAGAGGCGGCTGCACTGCTTGGCGTGCATCGCTCG
ACCCTGTACCGCGCACTTGAGCGCAGCGAGGAAGTGACGCCCACCGAGGCCAGGCGGCGCGGTGCCTTCC
GTGAGGACGCATTGACCGAGGCCGACGCCCTGGCGGCCGCCGAGAATGAACGCCAAGAGGAACAAGCATG
AAACCGCACCAGGACGGCCAGGACGAACCGTTTTTCATTACCGAAGAGATCGAGGCGGAGATGATCGCGG
CCGGGTACGTGTTCGAGCCGCCCGCGCACGTCTCAACCGTGCGGCTGCATGAAATCCTGGCCGGTTTGTC
TGATGCCAAGCTGGCGGCCTGGCCGGCCAGCTTGGCCGCTGAAGAAACCGAGCGCCGCCGTCTAAAAAGG
TGATGTGTATTTGAGTAAAACAGCTTGCGTCATGCGGTCGCTGCGTATATGATGCGATGAGTAAATAAAC
AAATACGCAAGGGGAACGCATGAAGGTTATCGCTGTACTTAACCAGAAAGGCGGGTCAGGCAAGACGACC
ATCGCAACCCATCTAGCCCGCGCCCTGCAACTCGCCGGGGCCGATGTTCTGTTAGTCGATTCCGATCCCC
AGGGCAGTGCCCGCGATTGGGCGGCCGTGCGGGAAGATCAACCGCTAACCGTTGTCGGCATCGACCGCCC
GACGATTGACCGCGACGTGAAGGCCATCGGCCGGCGCGACTTCGTAGTGATCGACGGAGCGCCCCAGGCG
GCGGACTTGGCTGTGTCCGCGATCAAGGCAGCCGACTTCGTGCTGATTCCGGTGCAGCCAAGCCCTTACG
ACATATGGGCCACCGCCGACCTGGTGGAGCTGGTTAAGCAGCGCATTGAGGTCACGGATGGAAGGCTACA
AGCGGCCTTTGTCGTGTCGCGGGCGATCAAAGGCACGCGCATCGGCGGTGAGGTTGCCGAGGCGCTGGCC
GGGTACGAGCTGCCCATTCTTGAGTCCCGTATCACGCAGCGCGTGAGCTACCCAGGCACTGCCGCCGCCG
GCACAACCGTTCTTGAATCAGAACCCGAGGGCGACGCTGCCCGCGAGGTCCAGGCGCTGGCCGCTGAAAT
TAAATCAAAACTCATTTGAGTTAATGAGGTAAAGAGAAAATGAGCAAAAGCACAAACACGCTAAGTGCCG
GCCGTCCGAGCGCACGCAGCAGCAAGGCTGCAACGTTGGCCAGCCTGGCAGACACGCCAGCCATGAAGCG
GGTCAACTTTCAGTTGCCGGCGGAGGATCACACCAAGCTGAAGATGTACGCGGTACGCCAAGGCAAGACC
ATTACCGAGCTGCTATCTGAATACATCGCGCAGCTACCAGAGTAAATGAGCAAATGAATAAATGAGTAGA
TGAATTTTAGCGGCTAAAGGAGGCGGCATGGAAAATCAAGAACAACCAGGCACCGACGCCGTGGAATGCC
CCATGTGTGGAGGAACGGGCGGTTGGCCAGGCGTAAGCGGCTGGGTTGTCTGCCGGCCCTGCAATGGCAC
TGGAACCCCCAAGCCCGAGGAATCGGCGTGACGGTCGCAAACCATCCGGCCCGGTACAAATCGGCGCGGC
GCTGGGTGATGACCTGGTGGAGAAGTTGAAGGCCGCGCAGGCCGCCCAGCGGCAACGCATCGAGGCAGAA
GCACGCCCCGGTGAATCGTGGCAAGCGGCCGCTGATCGAATCCGCAAAGAATCCCGGCAACCGCCGGCAG
CCGGTGCGCCGTCGATTAGGAAGCCGCCCAAGGGCGACGAGCAACCAGATTTTTTCGTTCCGATGCTCTA
TGACGTGGGCACCCGCGATAGTCGCAGCATCATGGACGTGGCCGTTTTCCGTCTGTCGAAGCGTGACCGA
CGAGCTGGCGAGGTGATCCGCTACGAGCTTCCAGACGGGCACGTAGAGGTTTCCGCAGGGCCGGCCGGCA
TGGCCAGTGTGTGGGATTACGACCTGGTACTGATGGCGGTTTCCCATCTAACCGAATCCATGAACCGATA
CCGGGAAGGGAAGGGAGACAAGCCCGGCCGCGTGTTCCGTCCACACGTTGCGGACGTACTCAAGTTCTGC
CGGCGAGCCGATGGCGGAAAGCAGAAAGACGACCTGGTAGAAACCTGCATTCGGTTAAACACCACGCACG
TTGCCATGCAGCGTACGAAGAAGGCCAAGAACGGCCGCCTGGTGACGGTATCCGAGGGTGAAGCCTTGAT
TAGCCGCTACAAGATCGTAAAGAGCGAAACCGGGCGGCCGGAGTACATCGAGATCGAGCTAGCTGATTGG
ATGTACCGCGAGATCACAGAAGGCAAGAACCCGGACGTGCTGACGGTTCACCCCGATTACTTTTTGATCG
ATCCCGGCATCGGCCGTTTTCTCTACCGCCTGGCACGCCGCGCCGCAGGCAAGGCAGAAGCCAGATGGTT
GTTCAAGACGATCTACGAACGCAGTGGCAGCGCCGGAGAGTTCAAGAAGTTCTGTTTCACCGTGCGCAAG
CTGATCGGGTCAAATGACCTGCCGGAGTACGATTTGAAGGAGGAGGCGGGGCAGGCTGGCCCGATCCTAG
TCATGCGCTACCGCAACCTGATCGAGGGCGAAGCATCCGCCGGTTCCTAATGTACGGAGCAGATGCTAGG
GCAAATTGCCCTAGCAGGGGAAAAAGGTCGAAAAGGTCTCTTTCCTGTGGATAGCACGTACATTGGGAAC
CCAAAGCCGTACATTGGGAACCGGAACCCGTACATTGGGAACCCAAAGCCGTACATTGGGAACCGGTCAC
ACATGTAAGTGACTGATATAAAAGAGAAAAAAGGCGATTTTTCCGCCTAAAACTCTTTAAAACTTATTAA
AACTCTTAAAACCCGCCTGGCCTGTGCATAACTGTCTGGCCAGCGCACAGCCGAAGAGCTGCAAAAAGCG
CCTACCCTTCGGTCGCTGCGCTCCCTACGCCCCGCCGCTTCGCGTCGGCCTATCGCGGCCGCTGGCCGCT
CAAAAATGGCTGGCCTACGGCCAGGCAATCTACCAGGGCGCGGACAAGCCGCGCCGTCGCCACTCGACCG
CCGGCGCCCACATCAAGGCACCCTGCCTCGCGCGTTTCGGTGATGACGGTGAAAACCTCTGACACATGCA
GCTCCCGGAGACGGTCACAGCTTGTCTGTAAGCGGATGCCGGGAGCAGACAAGCCCGTCAGGGCGCGTCA
GCGGGTGTTGGCGGGTGTCGGGGCGCAGCCATGACCCAGTCACGTAGCGATAGCGGAGTGTATACTGGCT
TAACTATGCGGCATCAGAGCAGATTGTACTGAGAGTGCACCATATGCGGTGTGAAATACCGCACAGATGC
GTAAGGAGAAAATACCGCATCAGGCGCTCTTCCGCTTCCTCGCTCACTGACTCGCTGCGCTCGGTCGTTC
GGCTGCGGCGAGCGGTATCAGCTCACTCAAAGGCGGTAATACGGTTATCCACAGAATCAGGGGATAACGC
AGGAAAGAACATGTGAGCAAAAGGCCAGCAAAAGGCCAGGAACCGTAAAAAGGCCGCGTTGCTGGCGTTT
TTCCATAGGCTCCGCCCCCCTGACGAGCATCACAAAAATCGACGCTCAAGTCAGAGGTGGCGAAACCCGA
CAGGACTATAAAGATACCAGGCGTTTCCCCCTGGAAGCTCCCTCGTGCGCTCTCCTGTTCCGACCCTGCC
GCTTACCGGATACCTGTCCGCCTTTCTCCCTTCGGGAAGCGTGGCGCTTTCTCATAGCTCACGCTGTAGG
TATCTCAGTTCGGTGTAGGTCGTTCGCTCCAAGCTGGGCTGTGTGCACGAACCCCCCGTTCAGCCCGACC
GCTGCGCCTTATCCGGTAACTATCGTCTTGAGTCCAACCCGGTAAGACACGACTTATCGCCACTGGCAGC
AGCCACTGGTAACAGGATTAGCAGAGCGAGGTATGTAGGCGGTGCTACAGAGTTCTTGAAGTGGTGGCCT
AACTACGGCTACACTAGAAGGACAGTATTTGGTATCTGCGCTCTGCTGAAGCCAGTTACCTTCGGAAAAA
GAGTTGGTAGCTCTTGATCCGGCAAACAAACCACCGCTGGTAGCGGTGGTTTTTTTGTTTGCAAGCAGCA
GATTACGCGCAGAAAAAAAGGATCTCAAGAAGATCCTTTGATCTTTTCTACGGGGTCTGACGCTCAGTGG
AACGAAAACTCACGTTAAGGGATTTTGGTCATGCATTCTAGGTACTAAAACAATTCATCCAGTAAAATAT
AATATTTTATTTTCTCCCAATCAGGCTTGATCCCCAGTAAGTCAAAAAATAGCTCGACATACTGTTCTTC
CCCGATATCCTCCCTGATCGACCGGACGCAGAAGGCAATGTCATACCACTTGTCCGCCCTGCCGCTTCTC
CCAAGATCAATAAAGCCACTTACTTTGCCATCTTTCACAAAGATGTTGCTGTCTCCCAGGTCGCCGTGGG
AAAAGACAAGTTCCTCTTCGGGCTTTTCCGTCTTTAAAAAATCATACAGCTCGCGCGGATCTTTAAATGG
AGTGTCTTCTTCCCAGTTTTCGCAATCCACATCGGCCAGATCGTTATTCAGTAAGTAATCCAATTCGGCT
AAGCGGCTGTCTAAGCTATTCGTATAGGGACAATCCGATATGTCGATGGAGTGAAAGAGCCTGATGCACT
CCGCATACAGCTCGATAATCTTTTCAGGGCTTTGTTCATCTTCATACTCTTCCGAGCAAAGGACGCCATC
GGCCTCACTCATGAGCAGATTGCTCCAGCCATCATGCCGTTCAAAGTGCAGGACCTTTGGAACAGGCAGC
TTTCCTTCCAGCCATAGCATCATGTCCTTTTCCCGTTCCACATCATAGGTGGTCCCTTTATACCGGCTGT
CCGTCATTTTTAAATATAGGTTTTCATTTTCTCCCACCAGCTTATATACCTTAGCAGGAGACATTCCTTC
CGTATCTTTTACGCAGCGGTATTTTTCGATCAGTTTTTTCAATTCCGGTGATATTCTCATTTTAGCCATT
TATTATTTCCTTCCTCTTTTCTACAGTATTTAAAGATACCCCAAGAAGCTAATTATAACAAGACGAACTC
CAATTCACTGTTCCTTGCATTCTAAAACCTTAAATACCAGAAAACAGCTTTTTCAAAGTTGTTTTCAAAG
TTGGCGTATAACATAGTATCGACGGAGCCGATTTTGAAACCGCGGTTAGTTTTGCTGGCCGCATCTTCTC
AAATATGCTTCCCAGCCTGCTTTTCTGTAACGTTCACCCTCTACCTTAGCATCCCTTCCCTTTGCAAATA
GTCCTCTTCCAACAATAATAATGTCAGATCCTGTAGAGACCACATCATCCACGGTTCTATACTGTTGACC
CAATGCGTCTCCCTTGTCATCTAAACCCACACCGGGTGTCATAATCAACCAATCGTAACCTTCATCTCTT
CCACCCATGTCTCTTTGAGCAATAAAGCCGATAACAAAATCTTTGTCGCTCTTCGCAATGTCAACAGTAC
CCTTAGTATATTCTCCAGTAGATAGGGAGCCCTTGCATGACAATTCTGCTAACATCAAAAGGCCTCTAGG
TTCCTTTGTTACTTCTTCTGCCGCCTGCTTCAAACCGCTAACAATACCTGGGCCCACCACACCGTGTGCA
TTCGTAATGTCTGCCCATTCTGCTATTCTGTATACACCCGCAGAGTACTGCAATTTGACTGTATTACCAA
TGTCAGCAAATTTTCTGTCTTCGAAGAGTAAAAAATTGTACTTGGCGGATAATGCCTTTAGCGGCTTAAC
TGTGCCCTCCATGGAAAAATCAGTCAAGATATCCACATGTGTTTTTAGTAAACAAATTTTGGGACCTAAT
GCTTCAACTAACTCCAGTAATTCCTTGGTGGTACGAACATCCAATGAAGCACACAAGTTTGTTTGCTTTT
CGTGCATGATATTAAATAGCTTGGCAGCAACAGGACTAGGATGAGTAGCAGCACGTTCCTTATATGTAGC
TTTCGACATGATTTATCTTCGTTTCCTGCAGGTTTTTGTTCTGTGCAGTTGGGTTAAGAATACTGGGCAA
TTTCATGTTTCTTCAACACTACATATGCGTATATATACCAATCTAAGTCTGTGCTCCTTCCTTCGTTCTT
CCTTCTGTTCGGAGATTACCGAATCAAAAAAATTTCAAGGAAACCGAAATCAAAAAAAAGAATAAAAAAA
AAATGATGAATTGAAAAAGCTAGCTTATCGATGATAAGCTGTCAAACATGAGAATTAATTCCACGGACTA
TAGACTATACTATATACTCCGTCTACTGTACGATACACTTCCGCTCAGGTCCTTGTCCTTTAACGAGGCC
TTACCACTCTTTTGTTACTCTATTGATCCAGCTCAGCAAAGGCAGTGTGATCTAAGATTCTATTCGCGAT
GTAGTAAAACTAGCTAGACCGAGAAAGAGACTAGAAATGCAAAAGGCACTTCTACAATGGCTGCCATCAT
TATTATCCGATGTGACGCTGCAGCTTCTCAATGATATTCGAATACGCTTTGAGGAGATACAGCCTAATAT
CCGACAAACTGTTTTACAGATTTACGATCGTACTTGTTACCCATCATTGAATTTTGAACATCCGAACCTG
GGAGTTTTCCCTGAAACAGATAGTATATTTGAACCTGTATAATAATATATAGTCTAGCGCTTTACGGAAG
ACAATGTATGTATTTCGGTTCCTGGAGAAACTATTGCATCTATTGCATAGGTAATCTTGCACGTCGCATC
CCCGGTTCATTTTCTGCGTTTCCATCTTGCACTTCAATAGCATATCTTTGTTAACGAAGCATCTGTGCTT
CATTTTGTAGAACAAAAATGCAACGCGAGAGCGCTAATTTTTCAAACAAAGAATCTGAGCTGCATTTTTA
CAGAACAGAAATGCAACGCGAAAGCGCTATTTTACCAACGAAGAATCTGTGCTTCATTTTTGTAAAACAA
AAATGCAACGCGACGAGAGCGCTAATTTTTCAAACAAAGAATCTGAGCTGCATTTTTACAGAACAGAAAT
GCAACGCGAGAGCGCTATTTTACCAACAAAGAATCTATACTTCTTTTTTGTTCTACAAAAATGCATCCCG
AGAGCGCTATTTTTCTAACAAAGCATCTTAGATTACTTTTTTTCTCCTTTGTGCGCTCTATAATGCAGTC
TCTTGATAACTTTTTGCACTGTAGGTCCGTTAAGGTTAGAAGAAGGCTACTTTGGTGTCTATTTTCTCTT
CCATAAAAAAAGCCTGACTCCACTTCCCGCGTTTACTGATTACTAGCGAAGCTGCGGGTGCATTTTTTCA
AGATAAAGGCATCCCCGATTATATTCTATACCGATGTGGATTGCGCATACTTTGTGAACAGAAAGTGATA
GCGTTGATGATTCTTCATTGGTCAGAAAATTATGAACGGTTTCTTCTATTTTGTCTCTATATACTACGTA
TAGGAAATGTTTACATTTTCGTATTGTTTTCGATTCACTCTATGAATAGTTCTTACTACAATTTTTTTGT
CTAAAGAGTAATACTAGAGATAAACATAAAAAATGTAGAGGTCGAGTTTAGATGCAAGTTCAAGGAGCGA
AAGGTGGATGGGTAGGTTATATAGGGATATAGCACAGAGATATATAGCAAAGAGATACTTTTGAGCAATG
TTTGTGGAAGCGCCGCGGTGATCACAGGCAGCAACGCTCTGTCATCGTTACAATCAACATGCTACCCTCC
GCGAGATCATCCGTGTTTCAAACCCGGCAGCTTAGTTGCCGTTCTTCCGAATAGCATCGGTAACATGAGC
AAAGTCTGCCGCCTTACAACGGCTCTCCCGCTGACGCCGTCCCGGACTGATGGGCTGCCTGTATCGAGTG
GTGATTTTGTGCCGAGCTGCCGGTCGGGGAGCTGTTGGCTGGCTGGTGGCAGGATATATTGTGGTGTAAA
CAAATTGACGCTTAGACAACTTAATAACACATTGCGGACGTTTTTAATGTACTGAATTAACGCCGAATTA
ATTCCTAGGCCACCATGTTGGGCCCGGCGCGCCGAATTCGAGCTCGGTACCCAACTGATATTGAAGGAGG
TCGACGTGCCAACGCCACAGTGCCCCACATCTCCCGGCTGGATTCACCGTTGAGCGGGGATTGTGTGGAG
GGACTTGGTCGAAAATTTGTGAACCTCCGATGGCGGCAAACATGACTCCACGATTCACAGCCCAAAGGCC
TGGCCCTGCTTCAATTGTCATCGTCTGACAGGTCCAGGAAAAATAGTTAGCTGGAGGCTCGTTACTTTTT
TTTCCCGCTTCAACGGCCAAGCAAGCAAGCTCATCGTCTCTCGTTCTTTTCTCCATTATTGACGACTGAG
AACAGATTCGAAATGCTTCGTACTGTTGGCCGCAAAGCCCTGAGGGGCTCATCCAAGGGATGTTCACGAA
CCATCTCGACTCTCAAGCCCGCCACGGCAACTATTGCCAAGCCCGGCAGCAGGACCCTTTCGACGCCAGC
GACGGCAACAGCAACGTAAGTCAGAATCACGAGCGAGCGAACAAACAGGCAGAGTTACAAACGCCATCAC
TACGCCTTGTCTTTTCGTCTCTGTTACGTGTCGCCACCCCCATGCGAGCTACACGTCTGCGCCTGAAGTC
ACAAGGCTTGCAATTTCATGACGATGAACAACACTGACACTTCTGTTACAGAGCACCTCGAACTAAGCCC
AGCGCCAGCTTCAATGCTCGCCGCGATCCCCAGCCTCTGGTCAACCCTCGCTCAGGTGAGGCAGACGAAT
CGTAAGTTGCGCCAACACCGCTCCTACACCGCCAAGACCCATACCGCCGTCGCATTTGGACAAGCACAAG
ACTGATTTGACCGTGGCATAGATTCATTGGCAAGACGGGAGGAGAGATTTTCCACGAGATGATGCTGAGG
CAAAACGTCAAGCACATTTGTAAGCGTCTAATTCTACAAATTCCTACCCTCGATTCAACCACATATCTTG
ACACATGAGTCACAGTCGGTTACCCTGGCGGTGCTATCCTTCCCGTGTTCGACGCGATCTACAACTCGAA
GCACATCGACTTTGTTCTGCCCAAGCATGAGCAAGGCGCCGGCCACATGGCAGAGGGCTATGCTCGCGCT
TCAGGCAAACCCGGCGTTGTTCTCGTCACCTCCGGCCCCGGTGCCACAAATGTCATCACTCCCATGGCCG
ACGCTCTTGCCGACGGTACACCTCTGGTTGTATTCTCAGGACAGGTTGTTACCTCTGATATTGGAAGCGA
CGCCTTCCAGGAGGCCGACGTCATAGGCATCTCCCGGTCTTGCACCAAGTGGAACGTCATGGTTAAGAGC
GCTGACGAGCTCCCGAGGAGAATTAACGAGGCCTTTGAGATTGCCACCAGTGGGCGACCTGGGCCTGTCT
TGGTCGATCCTGCCAAGGACGTCACGGCTAGTGTGCTGAGGAGGGCTATCCCCACCGAGACCTCGATTCC
TTCTATTAGCGCAGCAGCACGGGCTGTCCAAGAGGCAGGCCGAAAGCAGCTTGAGCACTCCATCAAACGC
GTAGCCGATCTCGTCAACATTGCCAAGAAGCCCGTCATATATGCCGGCCAAGGTGTCATTTTGTCGGAAG
GCGGCGTTGAACTTCTCAAGGCGCTTGCCGACAAGGCCTCGATTCCTGTCACCACCACTCTGCATGGTCT
GGGAGCCTTTGACGAGCTCGACGAGAAGGCACTGCACATGCTTGGTATGCACGGTTCGGCTTATGCCAAC
ATGTCCATGCAAGAGGCCGATTTGATCATTGCCCTTGGTGGCCGCTTCGATGACCGTGTCACTGGCAGCA
TCCCCAAATTTGCTCCTGCCGCCAAGCTAGCTGCTGCTGAAGGACGCGGAGGTATTGTCCACTTCGAGAT
TATGCCCAAGAACATCAACAAGGTCGTCCAAGCAACAGAGGCCATTGAGGGCGACGTTGCTTCGAACTTG
AAGCTGTTGCTCCCCAAGATTGAACAACGATCCATGACCGATCGCAAGGAGTGGTTCGACCAGATCAAGG
AGTGGAAGGAGAAGTGGCCTCTGTCACATTATGAGAGGGCCGAGCGTAGTGGTCTCATCAAGCCTCAGAC
TCTGATCGAGGAGCTGAGCAACCTGACTGCTGACCGCAAGGACATGACCTACATCACAACCGGTGTTGGC
CAGCACCAAATGTGGACAGCACAACATTTCAGGTGGAGGCACCCACGGTCCATGATCACCTCTGGCGGTT
TGGGAACCATGGGATATGGTCTGCCGGCAGCGATTGGCGCCAAGGTTGCTAGGCCAGATGCTTTGGTCAT
TGACATCGACGGCGACGCATCGTTCAACATGACTCTGACAGAGCTTTCGACGGCGGCACAGTTCAACATT
GGCGTCAAGGTCATTGTCTTGAACAACGAGGAGCAGGGAATGGTGACCCAATGGCAGAACTTGTTCTACG
AGGACCGCTACTCACATACACACCAGCGCAACCCAGACTTCATGAAGCTCGCCGATGCAATGGACGTTCA
ACATCGCCGTGTTTCGAAGCCTGACGATGTCGTTGATGCTCTGACGTGGCTGATCAACACCGACGGCCCC
GCTCTGCTTGAGGTGATGACTGATAAGAAGGTTCCTGTTCTGCCCATGGTGCCCGGAGGTAACGGCCTGC
ACGAGTTCATCACGTTTGATGCCAGTAAGTAATATATCCAATGCACTCCTGTGGCCCATTTTGAGCCTTG
GGTATGATTCTAGTTCAACTTGCTAACCAGTGCATCAACTCGTATAGGCAAGGATAAGCAACGGAGAGAG
CTGATGCGCGCGAGGACGAATGGCCTGCACGGTTAAGTTGATAATGGGAATTGATTATTGCACGGGAATT
GCATGCTCTCACGTCGACAGTAGATGCCGACCGGGAACCAGTTGGGGATCCTCTAGAGTCGACCTGCAGG
CATGCAAGCTTTAAGAGGAGTCCACCATGGTAGATCTGACTAGTGTTAACGCTAGCCACCACCACCACCA
CCACGTGTGAATTACAGGTGACCAGCTCGAATTTCCCCGATCGTTCAAACATTTGGCAATAAAGTTTCTT
AAGATTGAATCCTGTTGCCGGTCTTGCGATGATTATCATATAATTTCTGTTGAATTACGTTAAGCATGTA
ATAATTAACATGTAATGCATGACGTTATTTATGAGATGGGTTTTTATGATTAGAGTCCCGCAATTATACA
TTTAATACGCGATAGAAAACAAAATATAGCGCGCAAACTAGGATAAATTATCGCGCGCGGTGTCATCTAT
GTTACTAGATCGGGAATTAAACTATCAGTGTTTGACAGGATATATTGGCGGGTAAACCTAAGAGAAAAGA
GCGTTTA
Features (pLannotate 1.2.2; 21 found; start..end, strand, type, name):
    319..720     +  CDS            Y4CG_SINFN (fragment): Protein inferred from homology: Swiss-Prot protein existence level 3. From Sinorhizobium fredii (strain NBRC 101917 / NGR234).
   1280..1909    +  CDS            pVS1 StaA: stability protein from the Pseudomonas plasmid pVS1 (Heeb et al., 2000)
   2342..3410    +  CDS            pVS1 RepA (fragment): replication protein from the Pseudomonas plasmid pVS1 (Heeb et al., 2000)
   3476..3670    +  rep_origin     pVS1 oriV: origin of replication for the Pseudomonas plasmid pVS1 (Heeb et al., 2000)
   3873..3912    +  CDS            rop (fragment): Rop protein, which maintains plasmids at low copy number; rop
   4014..4154    +  misc_feature   bom: basis of mobility region from pBR322
   4340..4928    -  rep_origin     ori: high-copy-number ColE1/pMB1/pBR322/pUC origin of replication
   5015..5809    -  CDS            KanR: aminoglycoside phosphotransferase; aphA-3; confers resistance to kanamycin
   5996..6799    -  CDS            URA3: orotidine-5'-phosphate decarboxylase, required for uracil biosynthesis; S. cerevisiae URA3; yeast auxotrophic marker, counterselectable with 5-fluoroorotic acid (5-FOA)
   6800..7015    -  promoter       URA3 promoter: S. cerevisiae URA3
   7022..7045    -  promoter       tet promoter (fragment): E. coli promoter for tetracycline efflux protein gene
   7036..7209    +  CDS            RAF1 (fragment): RAF_YEAST - Experimental evidence at transcript level: Swiss-Prot protein existence level 2. Antagonizes transcriptional repression of recombinase FLP by REP1-REP2. May play a role in plasmid partitioning. From Saccharomyces cerevisiae (strain ATCC 204508 / S288c) (Baker's yeast).
   7202..7459    +  CDS            RAF1 (fragment): RAF_YEAST - Experimental evidence at transcript level: Swiss-Prot protein existence level 2. Antagonizes transcriptional repression of recombinase FLP by REP1-REP2. May play a role in plasmid partitioning. From Saccharomyces cerevisiae (strain ATCC 204508 / S288c) (Baker's yeast).
   7613..8482    -  rep_origin     2μ ori: yeast 2μ plasmid origin of replication
   8727..8751    +  misc_feature   LB T-DNA repeat: left border repeat from nopaline C58 T-DNA
   8854..8872    +  misc_feature   MCS (fragment): pUC18/19 multiple cloning site
   9683..11500   +  CDS            ILV2 (fragment): ILVB_YEAST - Also known as SMR1. Experimental evidence at protein level: Swiss-Prot protein existence level 1. From Saccharomyces cerevisiae (strain ATCC 204508 / S288c) (Baker's yeast).
  11734..11771   +  misc_feature   MCS (fragment): pUC18/19 multiple cloning site
  11816..11834   +  CDS            9xHis (fragment): 9xHis affinity tag
  11869..12121   +  terminator     NOS terminator: nopaline synthase terminator and poly(A) signal
  12143..12167   +  misc_feature   RB T-DNA repeat: right border repeat from nopaline C58 T-DNA
