[The description below was written by a language model from this plasmid's Addgene catalogue record and pLannotate feature annotations shown in this document.]
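Description:
pC-SUR-YR is a pCAMBIA-0380-derived "ternary" vector that can be maintained in three hosts: Escherichia coli, Agrobacterium tumefaciens and Saccharomyces cerevisiae. It is intended for Agrobacterium-mediated transformation of filamentous fungi. In E. coli it replicates from a high-copy ColE1/pBR322-type origin (with the bom mobilisation region) under kanamycin selection from an aphA-3 gene. The pVS1 oriV with its RepA and StaA genes provides replication and stable inheritance in Agrobacterium. A cassette inserted at a SacII site in the backbone carries the yeast 2μ origin and URA3 with its own promoter, so the plasmid can be propagated and selected in yeast. This allows constructs to be assembled by homologous recombination in vivo.

The T-DNA, bounded by nopaline-type left and right border repeats, carries ILV2SUR, a mutated Magnaporthe oryzae ILV2 allele expressed from its native promoter. It confers resistance to the sulfonylurea chlorimuron ethyl. The annotation tool labels this region as a yeast ILV2 fragment by homology. MCS remnants, a short His-tag fragment and a NOS terminator from the backbone lie between the marker and the right border. The plasmid was made by replacing the hygromycin marker of a sister vector through yeast recombineering. EcoRI and HindIII sites flanking the marker linearise the vector within the T-DNA, so that targeting flanks can be recombined in for single-step assembly of gene deletion constructs, as used in Zymoseptoria tritici.

The two sequence records differ. The repository's sequenced version is about 1.35 kb longer than the 12,187 bp analyzer sequence, with extra sequence, including an RNA-OUT element, between the origin and KanR. Differences in the SUR gene relative to its reference were also noted, though the depositor reports that the plasmid functions as described.
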