Addgene plasmid #61768: pC-SUR-YR
Purpose: Yeast recombinational cloning compatible Agrobacterium tumefaciens ternary vector containing sulfonylurea resistance gene (ILV alelle from Magnaporthe oyrzae) on transfer DNA (TDNA).
Depositing lab: Ken Haynes. Depositing organization: University of Exeter. Publication: Exploitation of sulfonylurea resistance marker and non-homologous end joining mutants for functional analysis in Zymoseptoria tritici. Sidhu YS, Cairns TC, Chaudhari YK, Usher J, Talbot NJ, Studholme DJ, Csukai M, Haynes K. Fungal Genet Biol. 2015 Jun;79:102-9. doi: 10.1016/j.fgb.2015.04.015. PubMed 26092796.
Backbone
  Vector backbone: pCAMBIA-0380
  Backbone manufacturer: CAMBIA
  Backbone size w/o insert (bp): 6812
  Total vector size (bp): 12187
  Modifications to backbone: The hygromycin gene in ternary vector pC-HYG-YR (Addgene plasmid# 61765) was replaced with the sulfonylurea (chlorimuron ethyl) resistant gene ILV2SUR (GenBank AF013601), which is a mutated allele of the Magnaporthe oryzae ILV2 gene, to construct pC-SUR-YR.
  Vector type: Ternary vector for Agrobacterium mediated transformation of fungi
  Selectable markers: Sulfonylurea resistance
Growth in bacteria
  Bacterial resistance: Kanamycin, 50 μg/mL
  Growth temperature: 37°C
  Growth strain: DH5alpha
  Copy number: High Copy
Gene/Insert 1
  Gene/Insert name: Sur gene (alt names: sulfonylurea resistance gene; chlorimuron ethyl resistance gene)
  Species: Magnaporthe oryzae
  Insert size (bp): 2474
  GenBank ID: AF013601.1
  Promoter: Magnaporthe oryzae ILV promoter
  Cloning method: Restriction Enzyme; 5′ cloning site EcoRI (not destroyed); 3′ cloning site HindIII (not destroyed)
  Sequencing primers: 5′ LB-F1 (5'-gtggtgtaaacaaattgacgc-3'); 3′ RB-F1 (5'-ggataaaccttttcacgccc-3')
Gene/Insert 2
  Gene/Insert name: 2 micron origin or replication and URA3 gene for S. cerevisiae
  Species: S. cerevisiae (budding yeast)
  Insert size (bp): 2487
  GenBank ID: KC562906.1
  Cloning method: Restriction Enzyme; 5′ cloning site SacII (not destroyed); 3′ cloning site SacII (not destroyed)
  Sequencing primers: 5′ ccgcggTTAGTTTTGCTGGCCGCATC; 3′ ccgcggCGCTTCCACAAACATTGCTC
Resource information
  A portion of this plasmid was derived from a plasmid made by: SUR gene was cloned from pCB1532 (Sweigard et al., 1997)
Terms and licenses: Academic/Nonprofit Terms; Industry Terms: Not Available to Industry
Depositor comments: SUR gene and its promoter was amplified from cloning vector pCB1532 (Sweigard et al., 1997. Fungal Genetics Newsletter 44: 52-53 http://www.fgsc.net/fgn44/sweig.html) and recombined into pC-HYG-YR (Addgene plasmid# 61765) through yeast recombineering to replace hygromycin gene and create pC-SUR-YR. Restriction sites EcoRI and HindIII can be used to linearise the vector inside left (LB) and right (RB) borders of the TDNA. Note that the promoter and SUR sequences are present within the EcoRI and HindII cloning sites. See Supplementary Fig. S1. of associated publication for schematic of single step assembly of gene deletion ternary vectors using yeast recombinational cloning. Note that Addgene's NGS results identified differences in the SUR gene relative to the Genbank reference sequence AF013601.1, however, the depositor has confirmed that the plasmid functions as described in the associated publication.
How to cite: pC-SUR-YR was a gift from Ken Haynes (Addgene plasmid # 61768 ; http://n2t.net/addgene:61768 ; RRID:Addgene_61768)
