>Addgene plasmid #61768 | pC-SUR-YR | addgene partial sequence | sequence record 111174 | LB-F1 5'-gtggtgtaaacaaattgacgc-3'
TTGCGGACGTTTTTAATGTACTGAATTAACGCCGAATTAATTCCTAGGCCACCATGTTGGGCCCGGCGCG
CCGAATTCGAGCTCGGTACCCAACTGATATTGAAGGAGGTCGACGTGCCAACGCCACAGTGCCCCACATC
TCCCGGCTGGATTCACCGTTGAGCGGGGATTGTGTGGAGGGACTTGGTCGAAAATTTGTGAACCTCCGAT
GGCGGCAAACATGACTCCACGATTCACAGCCCAAAGGCCTGGCCCTGCTTCAATTGTCATCGTCTGACAG
GTCCAGGAAAAATAGTTAGCTGGAGGCTCGTTACTTTTTTTTCCCGCTTCAACGGCCAAGCAAGCAAGCT
CATCGTCTCTCGTTCTTTTCTCCATTATTGACGACTGAGAACAGATTCGAAATGCTTCGTACTGTTGGCC
GCAAAGCCCTGAGGGGCTCATCCAAGGGATGTTCACGAACCATCTCGACTCTCAAGCCCGCCACGGCAAC
TATTGCCAAGCCCGGCAGCAGGACCCTTTCGACGCCAGCGACGGCAACAGCAACGTAAGTCAGAATCACG
AGCGAGCGAACAAACAGGCAGAGTTACAAACGCCATCACTACGCCTTGTCTTTTCGTCTCTGTTACGTGT
CGCCACCCCCATGCGAGCTACACGTCTGCGCCTGAAGTCACAAGGCTTGCAATTTCATGACGATGAACAA
CACTGACACTTCTGTTACAGAGCACCTCGAACTAAGCCCAGCGCCAGCTTCAATGCTCGCCGCGATCCCC
AGCCTCTGGTCAACCCTCGCTCAGGTGAGGCAGACGAATCGTAAGTTGCGCCAACACCGCTCCTACACCG
CCAAGACCCATACCGCCGTCGCATTTGGACAAGCACAAGACTGATTTGACCGTGGCATAGATTCATTGGC
AAGACGGGAGGAGAGATTTTCCACGAGATGATGCTGAGGCAAAACGTCAAGCA
