>Addgene plasmid #61768 | pC-SUR-YR | addgene partial sequence | sequence record 111178 | NOSterm-R 5'-attgccaaatgtttgaacga-3'
CGTGGTGGTGGTGGTGGTGGCTAGCGTTAACACTAGTCAGATCTACCATGGTGGACTCCTCTTAAAGCTT
GCATGCCTGCAGGTCGACTCTAGAGGATCCCCAACTGGTTCCCGGTCGGCATCTACTGTCGACGTGAGAG
CATGCAATTCCCGTGCAATAATCAATTCCCATTATCAACTTAACCGTGCAGGCCATTCGTCCTCGCGCGC
ATCAGCTCTCTCCGTTGCTTATCCTTGCCTATACGAGTTGATGCACTGGTTAGCAAGTTGAACTAGAATC
ATACCCAAGGCTCAAAATGGGCCACAGGAGTGCATTGGATATATTACTTACTGGCATCAAACGTGATGAA
CTCGTGCAGGCCGTTACCTCCGGGCACCATGGGCAGAACAGGAACCTTCTTATCAGTCATCACCTCAAGC
AGAGCGGGGCCGTCGGTGTTGATCAGCCACGTCAGAGCATCAACGACATCGTCAGGCTTCGAAACACGGC
GATGTTGAACGTCCATTGCATCGGCGAGCTTCATGAAGTCTGGGTTGCGCTGGTGTGTATGTGAGTAGCG
GTCCTCGTAGAACAAGTTCTGCCATTGGGTCACCATTCCCTGCTCCTCGTTGTTCAAGACAATGACCTTG
ACGCCAATGTTGAACTGTGCCGCCGTCGAAAGCTCTGTCAGAGTCATGTTGAACGATGCGTCGCCGTCGA
TGTCAATGACCAAAGCATCTGGCCTAGCAACCTTGGCGCCAATCGCTGCCGGCAGACCATATCCCATGGT
TCCCAAACCGCCAGAGGTGATCATGGACCGTGGGTGCCTCCACCTGAAATGTTGTGCTGTCCACATTTGG
TGCTGGCCAACACCGGTTGTGATGTAGGTCATGTCC
